Addgene plasmid #198144: p2621
Purpose: Epitope tagging of effector protein PipB2
Depositing lab: Michael Hensel. Depositing organization: Universitaet Osnabrueck. Publication: Single molecule analyses reveal dynamics of Salmonella translocated effector proteins in host cell endomembranes. Goser V, Sander N, Schulte M, Scharte F, Franzkoch R, Liss V, Psathaki OE, Hensel M. Nat Commun. 2023 Mar 4;14(1):1240. doi: 10.1038/s41467-023-36758-9. PubMed 36870997.
Backbone
  Vector backbone: pWSK29
  Vector type: Bacterial Expression
Growth in bacteria
  Bacterial resistance: Ampicillin, 100 μg/mL
  Growth temperature: 37°C
  Growth strain: NEB Stable
  Copy number: Low Copy
Gene/Insert
  Gene/Insert name: PpipB2 pipB2::M45
  Species: Salmonella enterica serovar Typhimurium
  Entrez Gene: STM2780 (a.k.a. STM2780)
  Tag / fusion protein: M45 (C terminal on insert)
  Cloning method: Restriction Enzyme; 5′ cloning site Unknown (unknown if destroyed)
Terms and licenses: Academic/Nonprofit Terms; Industry Terms: Not Available to Industry
How to cite: p2621 was a gift from Michael Hensel (Addgene plasmid # 198144 ; http://n2t.net/addgene:198144 ; RRID:Addgene_198144)
