[The description below was written by a language model from this plasmid's Addgene catalogue record and pLannotate feature annotations shown in this document.]
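Description:
p2621 is a low-copy bacterial expression plasmid built on the pWSK29 backbone, designed to produce an epitope-tagged version of the Salmonella enterica serovar Typhimurium effector protein PipB2. Replication depends on the pSC101 origin together with its Rep101 (RepA) initiator protein, which keeps the copy number low. Selection is by ampicillin through the β-lactamase gene and its own promoter. The backbone also carries an f1 phage origin and a pBluescript-type polylinker embedded in a lacZα fragment, flanked by T3 and T7 promoters and preceded by the lac promoter, operator and CAP site. Short fragments annotated as TcR, lacI, RSF ori and a Tn903 transposition protein appear to be non-functional backbone remnants.

The insert, recorded as PpipB2 pipB2::M45, lies between the two polylinker fragments in the orientation opposite to the lac and T3 promoters. It consists of the pipB2 coding sequence (STM2780) fused at its C terminus to the M45 epitope tag. According to the catalogue name, expression is driven by the native pipB2 promoter. Neither the promoter nor the tag is annotated separately in the feature table, but there are unannotated stretches on both sides of the coding sequence where they could sit. An SV40 polyadenylation signal is annotated downstream of the gene; the record does not explain its presence, and it would have no expected role in bacteria.

Native promoter control on a low-copy replicon should give near-physiological regulation of the effector in Salmonella. The M45 tag would then allow immunodetection of PipB2, a protein that links kinesin-1 to the Salmonella-containing vacuole and promotes extension of Salmonella-induced filaments. The associated work concerns the dynamics of translocated effectors in host cell endomembranes.
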