Features (pLannotate 1.2.2; 20 found; start..end, strand, type, name):
    414..542     +  CDS            TRA2_ECOLX (fragment): Protein predicted: Swiss-Prot protein existence level 4. Required for transposition of transposon Tn903. From Escherichia coli.
   1297..2247    -  CDS            Rep101: RepA protein needed for replication with the pSC101 origin; rep101
   2295..2517    -  rep_origin     pSC101 ori: low-copy replication origin that requires the Rep101 protein
   2882..3503    -  CDS            TcR (fragment): tetracycline efflux protein; tet; confers resistance to tetracycline
   3506..3522    -  CDS            lacZα (fragment): LacZα fragment of β-galactosidase; lacZ fragment
   3561..3689    +  rep_origin     RSF ori (fragment): Plasmids containing the RSF 1030 origin of replication can be propagated in E. coli cells that contain additional plasmids with compatible origins.
   3691..3783    +  CDS            lacI (fragment): lac repressor; lacI; The lac repressor binds to the lac operator to inhibit transcription in E. coli. This inhibition can be relieved by adding lactose or isopropyl-β-D-thiogalactopyranoside (IPTG).
   3796..3817    +  protein_bind   CAP binding site: CAP binding activates transcription in the presence of cAMP. E. coli catabolite activator protein
   3832..3862    +  promoter       lac promoter: promoter for the E. coli lac operon
   3870..3886    +  protein_bind   lac operator: The lac repressor binds to the lac operator to inhibit transcription in E. coli. This inhibition can be relieved by adding lactose or isopropyl-β-D-thiogalactopyranoside (IPTG). lac repressor encoded by lacI
   3931..3949    +  promoter       T3 promoter: promoter for bacteriophage T3 RNA polymerase
   3962..3991    +  misc_feature   MCS (fragment): pBluescript multiple cloning site
   4007..4128    -  polyA_signal   SV40 poly(A) signal: SV40 polyadenylation signal
   4223..5272    -  CDS            pipB2: PIPB2_SALTY - Experimental evidence at protein level: Swiss-Prot protein existence level 1. Effector proteins function to alter host cell physiology and promote bacterial survival in host tissues. Involved in the reorganization of late endosome/lysosome (LE/Lys) compartments in mammalian cells. Necessary and sufficient to link kinesin-1 onto the Salmonella-containing vacuole (SCV) membrane. Required for centrifugal extension of lysosomal glycoprotein-rich membrane tubules, known as Salmonella-induced filaments (Sifs), away from the SCV and toward the cell periphery. Required for virulence, but
   5809..5862    +  misc_feature   MCS (fragment): pBluescript multiple cloning site
   5871..5889    -  promoter       T7 promoter: promoter for bacteriophage T7 RNA polymerase
   5897..6052    +  CDS            lacZα (fragment): LacZα fragment of β-galactosidase; lacZ fragment
   6057..6485    +  rep_origin     f1 ori (sequence partly withheld): f1 bacteriophage origin of replication; arrow indicates direction of (+) strand synthesis
   6538..6642    +  promoter       AmpR promoter: bla
   6643..276     +  CDS            AmpR (across the origin): β-lactamase; bla; confers resistance to ampicillin, carbenicillin, and related antibiotics
>Addgene plasmid #198144 | p2621 | addgene full sequence | sequence record 388085 | Addgene NGS Result
CTACTTACTCTAGCTTCCCGGCAACAATTAATAGACTGGATGGAGGCGGATAAAGTTGCAGGACCACTTC
TGCGCTCGGCCCTTCCGGCTGGCTGGTTTATTGCTGATAAATCTGGAGCCGGTGAGCGTGGGTCTCGCGG
TATCATTGCAGCACTGGGGCCAGATGGTAAGCCCTCCCGTATCGTAGTTATCTACACGACGGGGAGTCAG
GCAACTATGGATGAACGAAATAGACAGATCGCTGAGATAGGTGCCTCACTGATTAAGCATTGGTAACTGT
CAGACCAAGTTTACTCATATATACTTTAGATTGATTTAAAACTTCATTTTTAATTTAAAAGGATCTAGGT
GAAGATCCTTTTTGATAATCTCATGACCAAAATCCCTTAACGTGAGTTTTCGTTCCACTGAGCGTCAGAT
CTCTGTTCGGGGGTTCACTGACGCTGCGTGACTACGATGGTCAGGTTGCGGAGGCTATGGCCCTGGTACG
AGCGCTGAACAAAATGACGAAAGCAGGTATGCCTGAAAGCGTGCGTATTGCCTGAAAACACAACCCGCTA
CGGGGGAGACTTACCCGAAATCTGATTTATTCAACAAAGCCACTTTCAGTATGGATTTGGGTGTTACGGG
GGGGGGTTGGTGCTTAAAATCGCGCTGAGGATTTCTGATGGTGTTAAGCGGGCGGTTTTGAGATGTAAAC
TCGCCCGTTTAACATAATGGATCTTGCGCGCACCGCCCGAACACCACTCGCCACAAAAAACCGCCGGAAC
GTCCAAAAGTACGGGTTTTGCTGCCCGCAAACGGGCTGTTCTGGTGTTGCTAGTTTGTTATCAGAATCGC
AGATCCGGCTTCAGCCGGTTTGCCGGCTGAAAGCGCTATTTCTTCCAGAATTGCCATGATTTTTTCCCCA
CGGGAGGCGTCACTGGCTCCCGTGTTGTCGGCAGCTTTGATTCGATAAGCAGCATCGCCTGTTTCAGGCT
GTCTATGTGTGACTGTTGAGCTGTAACAAGTTGTCTCAGGTGTTCAATTTCATGTTCTAGTTGCTTTGTT
TTACTGGTTTCACCTGTTCTATTAGGTGTTACATGCTGTTCATCTGTTACATTGTCGATCTGTTCATGGT
GAACAGCTTTGAATGCACCAAAAACTCGTAAAAGCTCTGATGTATCTATCTTTTTTACACCGTTTTCATC
TGTGCATATGGACAGTTTTCCCTTTGATATGTAACGGTGAACAGTTGTTCTACTTTTGTTTGTTAGTCTT
GATGCTTCACTGATAGATACAAGAGCCATAAGAACCTCAGATCCTTCCGTATTTAGCCAGTATGTTCTCT
AGTGTGGTTCGTTGTTTTTGCGTGAGCCATGAGAACGAACCATTGAGATCATACTTACTTTGCATGTCAC
TCAAAAATTTTGCCTCAAAACTGGTGAGCTGAATTTTTGCAGTTAAAGCATCGTGTAGTGTTTTTCTTAG
TCCGTTATGTAGGTAGGAATCTGATGTAATGGTTGTTGGTATTTTGTCACCATTCATTTTTATCTGGTTG
TTCTCAAGTTCGGTTACGAGATCCATTTGTCTATCTAGTTCAACTTGGAAAATCAACGTATCAGTCGGGC
GGCCTCGCTTATCAACCACCAATTTCATATTGCTGTAAGTGTTTAAATCTTTACTTATTGGTTTCAAAAC
CCATTGGTTAAGCCTTTTAAACTCATGGTAGTTATTTTCAAGCATTAACATGAACTTAAATTCATCAAGG
CTAATCTCTATATTTGCCTTGTGAGTTTTCTTTTGTGTTAGTTCTTTTAATAACCACTCATAAATCCTCA
TAGAGTATTTGTTTTCAAAAGACTTAACATGTTCCAGATTATATTTTATGAATTTTTTTAACTGGAAAAG
ATAAGGCAATATCTCTTCACTAAAAACTAATTCTAATTTTTCGCTTGAGAACTTGGCATAGTTTGTCCAC
TGGAAAATCTCAAAGCCTTTAACCAAAGGATTCCTGATTTCCACAGTTCTCGTCATCAGCTCTCTGGTTG
CTTTAGCTAATACACCATAAGCATTTTCCCTACTGATGTTCATCATCTGAGCGTATTGGTTATAAGTGAA
CGATACCGTCCGTTCTTTCCTTGTAGGGTTTTCAATCGTGGGGTTGAGTAGTGCCACACAGCATAAAATT
AGCTTGGTTTCATGCTCCGTTAAGTCATAGCGACTAATCGCTAGTTCATTTGCTTTGAAAACAACTAATT
CAGACATACATCTCAATTGGTCTAGGTGATTTTAATCACTATACCAATTGAGATGGGCTAGTCAATGATA
ATTACTAGTCCTTTTCCTTTGAGTTGTGGGTATCTGTAAATTCTGCTAGACCTTTGCTGGAAAACTTGTA
AATTCTGCTAGACCCTCTGTAAATTCCGCTAGACCTTTGTGTGTTTTTTTTGTTTATATTCAAGTGGTTA
TAATTTATAGAATAAAGAAAGAATAAAAAAAGATAAAAAGAATAGATCCCAGCCCTGTGTATAACTCACT
ACTTTAGTCAGTTCCGCAGTATTACAAAAGGATGTCGCAAACGCTGTTTGCTCCTCTACAAAACAGACCT
TAAAACCCTAAAGGCTTAAGTAGCACCCTCGCAAGCTCGGGCAAATCGCTGAATATTCCTTTTGTCTCCG
ACCATCAGGCACCTGAGTCGCTGTCTTTTTCGTGACATTCAGTTCGCTGCGCTCACGGCTCTGGCAGTGA
ATGGGGGTAAATGGCACTACAGGCGCCTTTTATGGATTCATGCAAGGAAACTACCCATAATACAAGAAAA
GCCCGTCACGGGCTTCTCAGGGCGTTTTATGGCGGGTCTGCGGAGTGGTGAATCCGTTAGCGAGGTGCCG
CCGGCTTCCATTCAGGTCGAGGTGGCCCGGCTCCATGCACCGCGACGCAACGCGGGGAGGCAGACAAGGT
ATAGGGCGGCGCCTACAATCCATGCCAACCCGTTCCATGTGCTCGCCGAGGCGGCATAAATCGCCGTGAC
GATCAGCGGTCCAATGATCGAAGTTAGGCTGGTAAGAGCCGCGAGCGATCCTTGAAGCTGTCCCTGATGG
TCGTCATCTACCTGCCTGGACAGCATGGCCTGCAACGCGGGCATCCCGATGCCGCCGGAAGCGAGAAGAA
TCATAATGGGGAAGGCCATCCAGCCTCGCGTCGCGAACGCCAGCAAGACGTAGCCCAGCGCGTCGGCCGC
CATGCCGGCGATAATGGCCTGCTTCTCGCCGAAACGTTTGGTGGCGGGACCAGTGACGAAGGCTTGAGCG
AGGGCGTGCAAGATTCCGAATACCGCAAGCGACAGGCCGATCATCGTCGCGCTCCAGCGAAAGCGGTCCT
CGCCGAAAATGACCCAGAGCGCTGCCGGCACCCTGTCCTACGAGTTGCATGATAAAGAAGACAGTCATAA
GTGCGGCGACGATAGTCATGCCCCGCGCCCACCGGAAGGAGCTGACTGGGTTGAAGGCTCTCAAGGGCAT
CGGCATTCGCCATTCAGGCTGCCTCCTACCAAGACGACTTCAAATCCGACCCGTAGAGATCTCACATGTT
CTTTCCTGCGTTATCCCCTGATTCTGTGGATAACCGTATTACCGCCTTTGAGTGAGCTGATACCGCTCGC
CGCAGCCGAACGACCGAGCGCAGCGAGTCAGTGAGCGAGGAAGCGGAAGAGCGCCCAATACGCAAACCGC
CTCTCCCCGCGCGTTGGCCGATTCATTAATGCAGCTGGCACGACAGGTTTCCCGACTGGAAAGCGGGCAG
TGAGCGCAACGCAATTAATGTGAGTTAGCTCACTCATTAGGCACCCCAGGCTTTACACTTTATGCTTCCG
GCTCGTATGTTGTGTGGAATTGTGAGCGGATAACAATTTCACACAGGAAACAGCTATGACCATGATTACG
CCAAGCGCGCAATTAACCCTCACTAAAGGGAACAAAAGCTGGAGCTCCACCGCGGTGGCGGCCGCTCTAG
AGTCGACCAGACATGATAAGATACATTGATGAGTTTGGACAAACCACAACTAGAATGCAGTGAAAAAAAT
GCTTTATTTGTGAAATTTGTGATGCTATTGCTTTATTTGTAACCATTATAAGCTGCAATAAACAAGTTCT
GCTTTAATAAGATCCTAGAACTAGAGGATCCGCGTCTCTGTCTCAAAAGGAGGTAGGCGATCCCTACTCC
GATCCATGGCACCACCCCCATCAATATTTTCACTATAAAATTCGTTAAAGAGTGTTTGTGTGCTTGTAGA
CATTGTGGCGTCTTCAGTACGCAAATCGGTTAGTGTACAATCTTTAAAACAGGTATTGTTTAAATTAGCC
TCAGCCAAATCAGCCCCGTCCAGGTTCGTAGAAATGAAACTCGCCTTTCGCAGGTTTGCCCGGGTTAAGA
CAGCGCCTTCCATAATTGCAGCCATTATAGTAGCACCCTGTAATGTCGCACCGCTCATATCAGCACGTAT
AAGGGTTGCGCCTGAAAGATTAGTGTGATCCATATTTGCACCGGAGCAATTACATTCTATCATGCTACAG
CCTAACAGACTCGCGTGTTGTAAATTGGCGCCAGTAAGATTAGCGTGATCGAGGGTAGCGCCACACATAA
TGCTATCTTCCAGACAGGCGTTCTTGAAATTACTGTCGCCTAGTGATGTTCCCGATAGATTTGCGCCCTT
AAAATTTGCACCTTCACAATCCGCCATAAACAGCACTGCCCCCTCTAAATTTGCGCCGCTTAAGTCTGCG
TCACATAAATTTTCTGACGTCAGATTTGCTCCGGTAAGGACAGCGCCTTTAAGATTCATGCCTCCCTGGG
CAGTTAATATTACAGAATCCTGAGGGAGAGAAAATTCGCATCTGAATAGTAAAGCTCGGCATATTTTTTC
AAAAGAGGCAAGCGGAATTTCTCTTGTCTCAGAATGGTCGCCTTTACTGACTCGTACAATAACTTGTCCA
GCTTCGTTATTCTCACCAGGAAGATTAAATTCGACACGACACCCATCCATATCATCCAGGATGATGTTTT
CTGGCAACGGAGCACCTCTGTCAGGCATTGTACTTTTCAATGTCTCAGCCATAGTCTCTATCAATTCCTG
ATATTGTGTTTCATTTCTCCGACGTATCCCACCACAGGTAAAAAAGTTAATGATATATTCCAGAATGGTT
TTGGGCGAGGTAGCTTGCCGCATAGCAGCAGAAGTCCCCGCGCCAAAAGCAGATTTAGCCATACCAGCCA
GACTATCGAGTGAACGCTCCATATATTTTCTCCCAGAGACAGCAACACAGTGCATGATAAAATTTATCAT
ATAGATTTGCATTTAGAGATAAGGTGAATACCCCCTTTACGTCTGGTTACATAATAACGTATCACGACGC
GTTGCTGTCTGGCTTACACAATAGCAGCCAAATAAATATATTGGCTTATACTCGTCATACTTCAAGTTGC
ATGTGCTGCGGCCGCGTTCCCTCACCCCAGTCACTTACTTTAGTAAGCTCCTGGGGATTCGCTCGCTTGC
CGCCTTCCTGCAACTCGAATTATTTAGAGTATATAACATCATTTAAAATAATAAACACGGCATTCGTTTT
AATACTACGTTCTGGACTCATCCCACTCATTAGCAGAAAACCTATTAAAAAGCGTGTTCAGGCATTTTAT
TACCGCCATTGATAAACTGTTTAACAACATCGTCTGTACAGACCTTCTTCGTTGCCTTTACGTTTAACTC
AATCAGGCTACCGTCTCGGTTATAAGTCTATCGAGTAGTAGAGCCGTAGTATGACGATGCAGCAAAGTGA
ATTCGATATCAAGCTTATCGATACCGTCGACCTCGAGGGGGGGCCCGGTACCCAATTCGCCCTATAGTGA
GTCGTATTACGCGCGCTCACTGGCCGTCGTTTTACAACGTCGTGACTGGGAAAACCCTGGCGTTACCCAA
CTTAATCGCCTTGCAGCACATCCCCCTTTCGCCAGCTGGCGTAATAGCGAAGAGGCCCGCACCGATCGCC
CTTCCCAACAGTTGCGCAGCCTGAATGGCGAATGGG
[124 nt withheld, positions 6057-6180]
C
[91 nt withheld, positions 6182-6272]
A
[49 nt withheld, positions 6274-6322]
CCTTTGACGTTGGAGTCCACGTTCTTT
[37 nt withheld, positions 6350-6386]
ACCCTATCTCGGTCTATTCTTTTGATTTATAAGGGATTTTGCCGATTTCGGCCTATTGGTTAAAAAATGA
GCTGATTTAACAAAAATTTAACGCGAATTTTAACAAAATATTAACGCTTACAATTTAGGTGGCACTTTTC
GGGGAAATGTGCGCGGAACCCCTATTTGTTTATTTTTCTAAATACATTCAAATATGTATCCGCTCATGAG
ACAATAACCCTGATAAATGCTTCAATAATATTGAAAAAGGAAGAGTATGAGTATTCAACATTTCCGTGTC
GCCCTTATTCCCTTTTTTGCGGCATTTTGCCTTCCTGTTTTTGCTCACCCAGAAACGCTGGTGAAAGTAA
AAGATGCTGAAGATCAGTTGGGTGCACGAGTGGGTTACATCGAACTGGATCTCAACAGCGGTAAGATCCT
TGAGAGTTTTCGCCCCGAAGAACGTTTTCCAATGATGAGCACTTTTAAAGTTCTGCTATGTGGCGCGGTA
TTATCCCGTATTGACGCCGGGCAAGAGCAACTCGGTCGCCGCATACACTATTCTCAGAATGACTTGGTTG
AGTACTCACCAGTCACAGAAAAGCATCTTACGGATGGCATGACAGTAAGAGAATTATGCAGTGCTGCCAT
AACCATGAGTGATAACACTGCGGCCAACTTACTTCTGACAACGATCGGAGGACCGAAGGAGCTAACCGCT
TTTTTGCACAACATGGGGGATCATGTAACTCGCCTTGATCGCTGGGAACCGGAGCTGAATGAAGCCATAC
CAAACGACGAGCGTGACACCACGATGCCTGTAGCAATGGCAACAACGTTGCGCAAACTATTAACTGGCGA
A
